>Addgene plasmid #185849 | pAFZifPZ431 | addgene full sequence | sequence record 370758 | Addgene NGS Result
TCCCCCACCTACGACAACAACCGCCACTCCGCGGATCATGGGTACTAGACCATACGCTTTTAAGTGTCCA
GTTTGTGGTAAAGCCTTCAGACATTCTTCATCCTTGGTTAGACATCAAAGAACTCATACTGGTCAAAAGC
CATACAAGTGTAAGCAATGTGGAAAGGCTTTTGGTTGTCCATCTAATTTGAGAAGGCATGGTAGAACCCA
TACAGGTGAAAAACCTTATGAATGTCACGATTGTGGCAAGTCTTTCAGACAATCTACTCATTTGACTCAG
CATAGAAGAATCCACACCGGTGGTGGTGGTACTCCAGCTGCTGCTTCTACTTTGGAATCTAGATGTACCC
CACCTAAGAAGAAAAGAAAGGTTGCTAGCGACTCGATTATACCGGCAGGCGTCAAGCTAGATGATTTACA
AGTGATATTGGCTAAGAACGAGAATGAAACCAGGGACAAAGTGTGTAAGCAGATCAACGAAGCACGCGAT
GAAATTCTGCCGTTGCGATTGCAGTTCAATGAATTCATACAGATAATGGCAAACATAGACCAAGAAGGAT
CCAAGCAGGCTGACCGTATGGCCAAATACCTACATATCAGAGACAAGATTTTGCAACTGAACGATAGATT
CCAGACTTTGTCTTCGCATTTAGAAGCACTGCAACCTTTATTCAGCACTGTACCAGAATACTTGAAGACT
GCAGATAACAGGGACAGAAGTTTCCAGCTTTTGGAACCGTTGAGTACTTATAACAAAAATGGCAACGCCG
TTTGCTCGACAGCAACTGTTGTAAGCACCAACCACTCTGCGGCCGCTTCGACACCCACCACAACTGCCAC
CCCTCATGCAAATCCCATCACACATGCGCACTCGCTTTCGAATCCAAATAGCACCGCTACAATGCAACAT
AATCCCCTGGCCGGCAAGAGAGGTCCAAAAAGCGGTAGTACTATGGGAACTCCAACCGTACATAATAGCA
CTGCAGCTGCACCGATTGCGGCACCTAAAAAGCCAAGAAAACCAAGACAAACCAAGAAGGCAAAGGCTCA
AGCTCAGGCTCAAGCGCAGGCTCAAGCGCAGGTCTACGCACAGCAGTCGACTGTCCAGACGCCAATAACA
GCATCGATGGCAGCCGCGCTACCCAACCCAACTCCTAGCATGATTAACAGCGTTTCGCCCACAAATGTTA
TGGGCACGCCGCTGACCAACATGATGTCTCCCATGGGGAACGCATACTCAATGGGAGCTCAAAACCAAGG
GGGACAAGTATCTATGTCACAATTCAATGGCAGCGGCAATGGATCCAATCCAAATACAAATACAAACTCC
AATAACACCCCGCTACAGTCACAATTAAACCTAAACAATCTAACCCCTGCTAATATCCTAAATATGAGCA
TGAATAACGATTTCCAGCAGCAGCAGCAACAGCAACAGCAGCAGCAGCAGCCTCAACCACAGTACAATAT
GAATATGGGCATGAATAACATGAATAACGGGGGGAAAGAACTGGATTCTCTAGACCTGAACAATCTGGAA
TTAGGTGGTCTGAACATGGATTTCTTGTAACCTGCAGGATACCCAGTTGAGAAGACGAGCTATTTTTCTC
ATGTTTCTTTTGTTTATTCACTTTTCTATACTTTTTCTTTTCTATTGAAATATATATTATATCTTATGTA
TGTTTTTTTGTATTATAAACAAGCAAATTTCGTCTTGCCATTTACCTTCTGATATTAATCACATGTATAT
CGGGCCCCAATTCGCCCTATAGTGAGTCGTATTACGCGCGCTCACTGGCCGTCGTTTTACAACGTCGTGA
CTGGGAAAACCCTGGCGTTACCCAACTTAATCGCCTTGCAGCACATCCCCCTTTCGCCAGCTGGCGTAAT
AGCGAAGAGGCCCGCACCGATCGCCCTTCCCAACAGTTGCGCAGCCTGAATGGCGAATGG
[124 nt withheld, positions 1951-2074]
C
[91 nt withheld, positions 2076-2166]
A
[49 nt withheld, positions 2168-2216]
CCTTTGACGTTGGAGTCCACGTTCTTT
[37 nt withheld, positions 2244-2280]
ACCCTATCTCGGTCTATTCTTTTGATTTATAAGGGATTTTGCCGATTTCGGCCTATTGGTTAAAAAATGA
GCTGATTTAACAAAAATTTAACGCGAATTTTAACAAAATATTAACGCTTACAATTTCCTGATGCGGTATT
TTCTCCTTACGCATCTGTGCGGTATTTCACACCGCATAGATCGGCAAGTGCACAAACAATACTTAAATAA
ATACTACTCAGTAATAACCTATTTCTTAGCATTTTTGACGAAATTTGCTATTTTGTTAGAGTCTTTTACA
CCATTTGTCTCCACACCTCCGCTTACATCAACACCAATAACGCCATTTAATCTAAGCGCATCACCAACAT
TTTCTGGCGTCAGTCCACCAGCTAACATAAAATGTAAGCTTTCGGGGCTCTCTTGCCTTCCAACCCAGTC
AGAAATCGAGTTCCAATCCAAAAGTTCACCTGTCCCACCTGCTTCTGAATCAAACAAGGGAATAAACGAA
TGAGGTTTCTGTGAAGCTGCACTGAGTAGTATGTTGCAGTCTTTTGGAAATACGAGTCTTTTAATAACTG
GCAAACCGAGGAACTCTTGGTATTCTTGCCACGACTCATCTCCATGCAGTTGGACGATATCAATGCCGTA
ATCATTGACCAGAGCCAAAACATCCTCCTTAGGTTGATTACGAAACACGCCAACCAAGTATTTCGGAGTG
CCTGAACTATTTTTATATGCTTTTACAAGACTTGAAATTTTCCTTGCAATAACCGGGTCAATTGTTCTCT
TTCTATTGGGCACACATATAATACCCAGCAAGTCAGCATCGGAATCCAAAGCACATTCTGCGGCCTCTGT
GCTCTGCAAGCCGCAAACTTTCACCAATGGACCAGAACTACCTGTGAAATTAATAACAGACATACTCCAA
GCTGCCTTTGTGTGCTTAATCACGTATACTCACGTGCTCAATAGTCACCAATGCCCTCCCTCTTGGCCCT
CTCCTTTTCTTTTTTCGACCGAATTAATTCTTAATCGGCAAAAAAAGAAAAGCTCCGGATCAAGATTGTA
CGTAAGGTGACAAGCTATTTTTCAATAAAGAATATCTTCCACTACTGCCATCTGGCGTCATAACTGCAAA
GTACACATATATTACGATGCTGTTCTATTAAATGCTTCCTATATTATATATATAGTAATGTCGTGATCTA
TGGTGCACTCTCAGTACAATCTGCTCTGATGCCGCATAGTTAAGCCAGCCCCGACACCCGCCAACACCCG
CTGACGCGCCCTGACGGGCTTGTCTGCTCCCGGCATCCGCTTACAGACAAGCTGTGACCGTCTCCGGGAG
CTGCATGTGTCAGAGGTTTTCACCGTCATCACCGAAACGCGCGAGACGAAAGGGCCTCGTGATACGCCTA
TTTTTATAGGTTAATGTCATGATAATAATGGTTTCTTAGACGGATCGCTTGCCTGTAACTTACACGCGCC
TCGTATCTTTTAATGATGGAATAATTTGGGAATTTACTCTGTGTTTATTTATTTTTATGTTTTGTATTTG
GATTTTAGAAAGTAAATAAAGAAGGTAGAAGAGTTACGGAATGAAGAAAAAAAAATAAACAAAGGTTTAA
AAAATTTCAACAAAAAGCGTACTTTACATATATATTTATTAGACAAGAAAAGCAGATTAAATAGATATAC
ATTCGATTAACGATAAGTAAAATGTAAAATCACAGGATTTTCGTGTGTGGTCTTCTACACAGACAAGATG
AAACAATTCGGCATTAATACCTGAGAGCAGGAAGAGCAAGATAAAAGGTAGTATTTGTTGGCGATCCCCC
TAGAGTCTTTTACATCTTCGGAAAACAAAAACTATTTTTTCTTTAATTTCTTTTTTTACTTTCTATTTTT
AATTTATATATTTATATTAAAAAATTTAAATTATAATTATTTTTATAGCACGTGATGAAAAGGACCCAGG
TGGCACTTTTCGGGGAAATGTGCGCGGAACCCCTATTTGTTTATTTTTCTAAATACATTCAAATATGTAT
CCGCTCATGAGACAATAACCCTGATAAATGCTTCAATAATATTGAAAAAGGAAGAGTATGAGTATTCAAC
ATTTCCGTGTCGCCCTTATTCCCTTTTTTGCGGCATTTTGCCTTCCTGTTTTTGCTCACCCAGAAACGCT
GGTGAAAGTAAAAGATGCTGAAGATCAGTTGGGTGCACGAGTGGGTTACATCGAACTGGATCTCAACAGC
GGTAAGATCCTTGAGAGTTTTCGCCCCGAAGAACGTTTTCCAATGATGAGCACTTTTAAAGTTCTGCTAT
GTGGCGCGGTATTATCCCGTATTGACGCCGGGCAAGAGCAACTCGGTCGCCGCATACACTATTCTCAGAA
TGACTTGGTTGAGTACTCACCAGTCACAGAAAAGCATCTTACGGATGGCATGACAGTAAGAGAATTATGC
AGTGCTGCCATAACCATGAGTGATAACACTGCGGCCAACTTACTTCTGACAACGATCGGAGGACCGAAGG
AGCTAACCGCTTTTTTGCACAACATGGGGGATCATGTAACTCGCCTTGATCGTTGGGAACCGGAGCTGAA
TGAAGCCATACCAAACGACGAGCGTGACACCACGATGCCTGTAGCAATGGCAACAACGTTGCGCAAACTA
TTAACTGGCGAACTACTTACTCTAGCTTCCCGGCAACAATTAATAGACTGGATGGAGGCGGATAAAGTTG
CAGGACCACTTCTGCGCTCGGCCCTTCCGGCTGGCTGGTTTATTGCTGATAAATCTGGAGCCGGTGAGCG
TGGGTCTCGCGGTATCATTGCAGCACTGGGGCCAGATGGTAAGCCCTCCCGTATCGTAGTTATCTACACG
ACGGGGAGTCAGGCAACTATGGATGAACGAAATAGACAGATCGCTGAGATAGGTGCCTCACTGATTAAGC
ATTGGTAACTGTCAGACCAAGTTTACTCATATATACTTTAGATTGATTTAAAACTTCATTTTTAATTTAA
AAGGATCTAGGTGAAGATCCTTTTTGATAATCTCATGACCAAAATCCCTTAACGTGAGTTTTCGTTCCAC
TGAGCGTCAGACCCCGTAGAAAAGATCAAAGGATCTTCTTGAGATCCTTTTTTTCTGCGCGTAATCTGCT
GCTTGCAAACAAAAAAACCACCGCTACCAGCGGTGGTTTGTTTGCCGGATCAAGAGCTACCAACTCTTTT
TCCGAAGGTAACTGGCTTCAGCAGAGCGCAGATACCAAATACTGTTCTTCTAGTGTAGCCGTAGTTAGGC
CACCACTTCAAGAACTCTGTAGCACCGCCTACATACCTCGCTCTGCTAATCCTGTTACCAGTGGCTGCTG
CCAGTGGCGATAAGTCGTGTCTTACCGGGTTGGACTCAAGACGATAGTTACCGGATAAGGCGCAGCGGTC
GGGCTGAACGGGGGGTTCGTGCACACAGCCCAGCTTGGAGCGAACGACCTACACCGAACTGAGATACCTA
CAGCGTGAGCTATGAGAAAGCGCCACGCTTCCCGAAGGGAGAAAGGCGGACAGGTATCCGGTAAGCGGCA
GGGTCGGAACAGGAGAGCGCACGAGGGAGCTTCCAGGGGGAAACGCCTGGTATCTTTATAGTCCTGTCGG
GTTTCGCCACCTCTGACTTGAGCGTCGATTTTTGTGATGCTCGTCAGGGGGGCGGAGCCTATGGAAAAAC
GCCAGCAACGCGGCCTTTTTACGGTTCCTGGCCTTTTGCTGGCCTTTTGCTCACATGTTCTTTCCTGCGT
TATCCCCTGATTCTGTGGATAACCGTATTACCGCCTTTGAGTGAGCTGATACCGCTCGCCGCAGCCGAAC
GACCGAGCGCAGCGAGTCAGTGAGCGAGGAAGCGGAAGAGCGCCCAATACGCAAACCGCCTCTCCCCGCG
CGTTGGCCGATTCATTAATGCAGCTGGCACGACAGGTTTCCCGACTGGAAAGCGGGCAGTGAGCGCAACG
CAATTAATGTGAGTTAGCTCACTCATTAGGCACCCCAGGCTTTACACTTTATGCTTCCGGCTCGTATGTT
GTGTGGAATTGTGAGCGGATAACAATTTCACACAGGAAACAGCTATGACCATGATTACGCCAAGCGCGCA
ATTAACCCTCACTAAAGGGAACAAAAGCTGGAGCTCTACAATGAAAACAACACCAAGCTGCCAAAAGCTG
TATATTAAAGTTAAAGCTCCCTCATTTTTAGTAAGGACGCTTTCTTTTCCCACAAAAGGGACGAGGAAAA
AAAGAAAAACCTGGAAATATAGTCACGTGACATGAATAAACAAGACCTAGGGCAATATGGAAAAAGAAGC
TAGGATAAAAATACATTTATGAGGGTTGTAAGGCAAAGTGGCTCAGCATTAAGTAGGGCTAAAAAGAGTC
GCAAATATACATCGTACCGAGTGATGAACGTGGTTTTGAACACCTTGTTCTCTTTTGTTCTCGCTCCCTA
CATTCACTATATATTAGAAGAAATTTCACCTCAATGGACAACTCGAGAAATGAATACAGAAATATGTTTT
TTAGCGAAATTTTCCTTTCTTCTTGTCTTCTTGTTTTATTTAAACTTCCAAGGCTTTAACTCAGTGTCAA
ACATAACAACCTCCTCC
Features (pLannotate 1.2.2; 20 found; start..end, strand, type, name):
     50..142     +  CDS            ZNF787 (fragment): ZN787_HUMAN - Experimental evidence at protein level: Swiss-Prot protein existence level 1. May be involved in transcriptional regulation. From Homo sapiens (Human).
    380..1567    +  CDS            PGD1: MED3_YEAST - Also known as HRS1, MED3. Experimental evidence at protein level: Swiss-Prot protein existence level 1. Component of the Mediator complex, a coactivator involved in the regulated transcription of nearly all RNA polymerase II-dependent genes. Mediator functions as a bridge to convey information from gene- specific regulatory proteins to the basal RNA polymerase II transcription machinery. The Mediator complex, having a compact conformation in its free form, is recruited to promoters by direct interactions with regulatory proteins and serves for the assembly of a functional preiniti
   1766..1784    -  promoter       T7 promoter: promoter for bacteriophage T7 RNA polymerase
   1792..1947    +  CDS            lacZα (fragment): LacZα fragment of β-galactosidase; lacZ fragment
   1951..2379    +  rep_origin     f1 ori (sequence partly withheld): f1 bacteriophage origin of replication; arrow indicates direction of (+) strand synthesis
   2407..2458    -  misc_feature   bom (fragment): basis of mobility region from pBR322
   2512..3183    -  CDS            TRP1: TRPF_YEAST - Experimental evidence at protein level: Swiss-Prot protein existence level 1. From Saccharomyces cerevisiae (strain ATCC 204508 / S288c) (Baker's yeast).
   3184..3331    -  promoter       TRP1 promoter: S. cerevisiae TRP1
   3469..3518    -  misc_feature   bom (fragment): basis of mobility region from pBR322
   3620..3655    -  CDS            rop (fragment): Rop protein, which maintains plasmids at low copy number; rop
   3723..4226    -  misc_feature   CEN/ARS: S. cerevisiae CEN6 centromere fused to an autonomously replicating sequence
   4263..4367    +  promoter       AmpR promoter: bla
   4368..5228    +  CDS            AmpR: β-lactamase; bla; confers resistance to ampicillin, carbenicillin, and related antibiotics
   5399..5987    +  rep_origin     ori: high-copy-number ColE1/pMB1/pBR322/pUC origin of replication
   6170..6262    +  CDS            lacI (fragment): lac repressor; lacI; The lac repressor binds to the lac operator to inhibit transcription in E. coli. This inhibition can be relieved by adding lactose or isopropyl-β-D-thiogalactopyranoside (IPTG).
   6275..6296    +  protein_bind   CAP binding site: CAP binding activates transcription in the presence of cAMP. E. coli catabolite activator protein
   6311..6341    +  promoter       lac promoter: promoter for the E. coli lac operon
   6349..6365    +  protein_bind   lac operator: The lac repressor binds to the lac operator to inhibit transcription in E. coli. This inhibition can be relieved by adding lactose or isopropyl-β-D-thiogalactopyranoside (IPTG). lac repressor encoded by lacI
   6410..6428    +  promoter       T3 promoter: promoter for bacteriophage T3 RNA polymerase
   6639..27      +  CDS            YFD2_YEAST (across the origin): Protein uncertain: Swiss-Prot protein existence level 5. From Saccharomyces cerevisiae (strain ATCC 204508 / S288c) (Baker's yeast).
