[The description below was written by a language model from this plasmid's Addgene catalogue record and pLannotate feature annotations shown in this document.]
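Description:
pAFZifPZ431 is a yeast expression plasmid built on the pRS414 shuttle backbone and designed to produce an artificial trans-activator in Saccharomyces cerevisiae. In yeast it is maintained as a low-copy centromeric plasmid through the CEN6/ARS element and selected by tryptophan prototrophy from the TRP1 marker with its own promoter. In E. coli it replicates from a high-copy ColE1/pUC-type origin with ampicillin selection (AmpR). The backbone also carries the usual pRS remnants: an f1 origin for single-stranded DNA production, flanking T3 and T7 promoters, and lac promoter/operator and lacZα fragments around the cloning site.

The synthetic insert, assembled by Gibson cloning, is recorded as PHAC1>ZifPZ43>MED3>PABF1. The feature table supports a fusion architecture. A short region with zinc-finger homology (annotated as a fragment of human ZNF787, probably reflecting similarity to the engineered zinc-finger DNA-binding module rather than a true human gene) is followed by the full coding sequence of yeast MED3/PGD1, a subunit of the Mediator coactivator complex. Tethering a Mediator subunit to a programmable DNA-binding domain would be expected to recruit the RNA polymerase II machinery to promoters carrying the cognate binding sites. From the insert name, HAC1 promoter sequence appears to drive the fusion. The upstream feature annotated as an uncertain yeast ORF spanning the sequence origin may correspond to that promoter region, but the annotation does not label it as such. The role of the downstream PABF1 element is not explained, and no terminator is annotated. The plasmid is one part of engineered eukaryote-like regulatory circuits for controlling gene expression in yeast metabolic engineering.
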