Addgene plasmid #185849: pAFZifPZ431
Purpose: Expressing artificial trans-activator in Saccharomyces cerevisiae
Depositing lab: Claudia Vickers. Depositing organization: University of Queensland. Publication: Engineering eukaryote-like regulatory circuits to expand artificial control mechanisms for metabolic engineering in Saccharomyces cerevisiae. Peng B, Bandari NC, Lu Z, Howard CB, Scott C, Trau M, Dumsday G, Vickers CE. Commun Biol. 2022 Feb 16;5(1):135. doi: 10.1038/s42003-022-03070-z. PubMed 35173283.
Backbone
  Vector backbone: pRS414
  Vector type: Yeast Expression
Growth in bacteria
  Bacterial resistance: Ampicillin, 100 μg/mL
  Growth temperature: 37°C
  Growth strain: DH5alpha
  Copy number: High Copy
Gene/Insert
  Gene/Insert name: PHAC1>ZifPZ43>MED3>PABF1
  Species: Synthetic
  Mutation: None
  Cloning method: Gibson Cloning
Terms and licenses: Academic/Nonprofit Terms; Industry Terms: Not Available to Industry
How to cite: pAFZifPZ431 was a gift from Claudia Vickers (Addgene plasmid # 185849 ; http://n2t.net/addgene:185849 ; RRID:Addgene_185849)
